Addgene plasmid #111727: pBacMam2-DiEx-LIC-C-flag_huntingtin_full-length_Q54
Purpose: Baculovirus transfer vector for expression of huntingtin protein in insect and mammalian cellscells as well as in mammalian cells
Depositing lab: Cheryl Arrowsmith. Depositing organization: University of Toronto. Publication: Design and characterization of mutant and wildtype huntingtin proteins produced from a toolkit of scalable eukaryotic expression systems. Harding RJ, Loppnau P, Ackloo S, Lemak A, Hutchinson A, Hunt B, Holehouse AS, Ho JC, Fan L, Toledo-Sherman L, Seitova A, Arrowsmith CH. J Biol Chem. 2019 Apr 26;294(17):6986-7001. doi: 10.1074/jbc.RA118.007204. Epub 2019 Mar 6. PubMed 30842263.
Backbone
  Vector backbone: pBacMam2-DiEx-LIC
  Vector type: Mammalian Expression ; Baculovirus Expression
Growth in bacteria
  Bacterial resistance: Ampicillin, 100 μg/mL
  Growth temperature: 37°C
  Growth strain: DH5alpha
  Copy number: High Copy
Gene/Insert
  Gene/Insert name: HTT (alt name: huntingtin)
  Species: H. sapiens (human)
  Insert size (bp): 9525
  Mutation: Q54 (polyQ repeat)
  Entrez Gene: HTT (a.k.a. HD, IT15, LOMARS)
  Promoter: CMV and P10
  Tag / fusion protein: FLAG (C terminal on insert)
  Cloning method: Ligation Independent Cloning
  Sequencing primers: 5′ pFBM-fwd (5'-caaaatgtcgtaacaactccgc-3'); 3′ pFBM-rev (5'- tagttaagaataccagtcaatctttcac-3')
Resource information
  A portion of this plasmid was derived from a plasmid made by: Kazusa DNA Research Institute Gene KIEE4296 & Original Clone ID cp94296
Terms and licenses: Academic/Nonprofit Terms; Industry Terms: Not Available to Industry
Depositor comments: Please visit https://www.biorxiv.org/content/early/2018/12/10/492215 for BioRxiv preprint.
How to cite: pBacMam2-DiEx-LIC-C-flag_huntingtin_full-length_Q54 was a gift from Cheryl Arrowsmith (Addgene plasmid # 111727 ; http://n2t.net/addgene:111727 ; RRID:Addgene_111727)
