[The description below was written by a language model from this plasmid's Addgene catalogue record and pLannotate feature annotations shown in this document.]
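Description:
pBacMam2-DiEx-LIC-C-flag_huntingtin_full-length_Q54 is a baculovirus transfer vector built on the pBacMam2-DiEx-LIC backbone for producing full-length human huntingtin (HTT) with an expanded 54-glutamine polyQ tract in either insect or mammalian cells. In bacteria it is maintained through a high-copy ColE1/pUC-type origin with ampicillin resistance, and an f1 origin is also present. The expression cassette, together with a gentamicin resistance gene driven by the Pc promoter, lies between the Tn7L and Tn7R ends. This mini-Tn7 arrangement is the kind used to transpose a cassette into a baculovirus bacmid in E. coli, from which recombinant virus can be generated.

The dual-host design comes from two promoters placed in tandem upstream of the 9,525 bp HTT open reading frame, which was inserted by ligation-independent cloning. A CMV enhancer/promoter drives transcription in mammalian cells, for example after BacMam transduction. The baculoviral p10 promoter immediately downstream drives late-phase expression in infected insect cells. The catalogue lists a C-terminal FLAG tag for detection and affinity purification. The annotation finds a FLAG-type fragment just after the coding sequence, preceded by a short His-tag-like match that the catalogue entry does not mention. Downstream, a WPRE fragment is expected to enhance transcript processing and expression, and an SV40 polyadenylation signal terminates the message. A short annotated HIV-1 LTR fragment between the CMV and p10 promoters looks like a leftover of vector ancestry, not a functional viral element.

According to the record, the HTT sequence derives in part from a Kazusa cDNA clone. The plasmid belongs to a toolkit of wild-type and mutant huntingtin constructs for scalable eukaryotic protein production, which supports biochemical and structural study of the Huntington's disease protein.
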