Features (pLannotate 1.2.2; 22 found; start..end, strand, type, name):
      1..380     +  enhancer       CMV enhancer: human cytomegalovirus immediate early enhancer
    381..584     +  promoter       CMV promoter: human cytomegalovirus (CMV) immediate early promoter
    580..613     +  LTR            5' LTR (truncated) (fragment): truncated 5' long terminal repeat (LTR) from HIV-1
    631..740     +  promoter       p10 promoter: baculovirus promoter for expression in insect cells
    772..10296   +  CDS            HTT: HD_HUMAN - Also known as HD, IT15. Experimental evidence at protein level: Swiss-Prot protein existence level 1. [Huntingtin, myristoylated N-terminal fragment]: Promotes the formation of autophagic vesicles. From Homo sapiens (Human).
  10360..10379   +  CDS            7xHis (fragment): 6xHis affinity tag
  10384..10407   +  CDS            3xFLAG (fragment): three tandem FLAG® epitope tags
  10426..10444   +  misc_feature   MCS (fragment): pBluescript multiple cloning site
  10444..10949   +  misc_feature   WPRE (fragment): woodchuck hepatitis virus posttranscriptional regulatory element
  11045..11128   +  CDS            large T antigen (fragment): large T antigen from SV40 (simian virus 40)
  11151..11285   +  polyA_signal   SV40 poly(A) signal: SV40 polyadenylation signal
  11314..11479   -  mobile_element Tn7L: mini-Tn7 element (left end of the Tn7 transposon) Tn7
  11663..12117   +  rep_origin     f1 ori (sequence partly withheld): f1 bacteriophage origin of replication; arrow indicates direction of (+) strand synthesis
  12143..12247   +  promoter       AmpR promoter: bla
  12248..13108   +  CDS            AmpR: β-lactamase; bla; confers resistance to ampicillin, carbenicillin, and related antibiotics
  13279..13867   +  rep_origin     ori: high-copy-number ColE1/pMB1/pBR322/pUC origin of replication
  14053..14104   -  misc_feature   bom (fragment): basis of mobility region from pBR322
  14172..14396   -  mobile_element Tn7R: mini-Tn7 element (right end of the Tn7 transposon) Tn7
  14463..14996   -  CDS            GmR: gentamycin acetyltransferase; aacC1; confers resistance to gentamycin
  15185..15213   -  promoter       Pc promoter: intI1 (promoter lies within the coding sequence); class 1 integron promoter
  15191..15550   -  CDS            YPR2_ECOLX (fragment): Protein predicted: Swiss-Prot protein existence level 4. From Escherichia coli.
  15721..15769   -  polyA_signal   HSV TK poly(A) signal: herpes simplex virus thymidine kinase polyadenylation signal (Cole and Stacy, 1985)
>Addgene plasmid #111727 | pBacMam2-DiEx-LIC-C-flag_huntingtin_full-length_Q54 | addgene full sequence | sequence record 272590 | Addgene NGS Result
GACATTGATTATTGACTAGTTATTAATAGTAATCAATTACGGGGTCATTAGTTCATAGCCCATATATGGA
GTTCCGCGTTACATAACTTACGGTAAATGGCCCGCCTGGCTGACCGCCCAACGACCCCCGCCCATTGACG
TCAATAATGACGTATGTTCCCATAGTAACGCCAATAGGGACTTTCCATTGACGTCAATGGGTGGAGTATT
TACGGTAAACTGCCCACTTGGCAGTACATCAAGTGTATCATATGCCAAGTACGCCCCCTATTGACGTCAA
TGACGGTAAATGGCCCGCCTGGCATTATGCCCAGTACATGACCTTATGGGACTTTCCTACTTGGCAGTAC
ATCTACGTATTAGTCATCGCTATTACCATGGTGATGCGGTTTTGGCAGTACATCAATGGGCGTGGATAGC
GGTTTGACTCACGGGGATTTCCAAGTCTCCACCCCATTGACGTCAATGGGAGTTTGTTTTGGCACCAAAA
TCAACGGGACTTTCCAAAATGTCGTAACAACTCCGCCCCATTGACGCAAATGGGCGGTAGGCGTGTACGG
TGGGAGGTCTATATAAGCAGAGCTCTCTGGCTAACTAGAGAACCCACTGCTTACTGGCTTATCGAATACG
GACCTTTAATTCAACCCAACACAATATATTATAGTTAAATAAGAATTATTATCAAATCATTTGTATATTA
ATTAAAATACTATACTGTAAATTACATTTTATTTACAATCACTCGACGGATCCTTAAGAAGGAGATATAC
TATGGCGACCCTGGAAAAGCTGATGAAGGCCTTCGAGTCCCTCAAGTCCTTCCAACAGCAGCAACAGCAA
CAACAGCAGCAACAGCAACAACAGCAGCAACAGCAACAACAGCAGCAACAGCAACAACAGCAGCAACAGC
AACAACAGCAGCAACAGCAACAACAGCAGCAACAGCAACAACAGCAGCAACAGCAACAACAGCAGCAACA
GCAACCGCCACCGCCGCCGCCGCCGCCGCCGCCTCCTCAGCTTCCTCAGCCGCCGCCGCAGGCACAGCCG
CTGCTGCCTCAGCCGCAGCCGCCCCCGCCGCCGCCCCCGCCGCCACCCGGCCCGGCTGTGGCTGAGGAGC
CGCTGCACCGACCAAAGAAAGAACTTTCAGCTACCAAGAAAGACCGTGTGAATCATTGTCTGACAATATG
TGAAAACATAGTGGCACAGTCTGTCAGAAATTCTCCAGAATTTCAGAAACTTCTGGGCATCGCTATGGAA
CTTTTTCTGCTGTGCAGTGATGACGCAGAGTCAGATGTCAGGATGGTGGCTGACGAATGCCTCAACAAAG
TTATCAAAGCTTTGATGGATTCTAATCTTCCAAGGTTACAGCTCGAGCTCTATAAGGAAATTAAAAAGAA
TGGTGCCCCTCGGAGTTTGCGTGCTGCCCTGTGGAGGTTTGCTGAGCTGGCTCACCTGGTTCGGCCTCAG
AAATGCAGGCCTTACCTGGTGAACCTTCTGCCGTGCCTGACTCGAACAAGCAAGAGACCCGAAGAATCAG
TCCAGGAGACCTTGGCTGCAGCTGTTCCCAAAATTATGGCTTCTTTTGGCAATTTTGCAAATGACAATGA
AATTAAGGTTTTGTTAAAGGCCTTCATAGCGAACCTGAAGTCAAGCTCCCCCACCATTCGGCGGACAGCG
GCTGGATCAGCAGTGAGCATCTGCCAGCACTCAAGAAGGACACAATATTTCTATAGTTGGCTACTAAATG
TGCTCTTAGGCTTACTCGTTCCTGTCGAGGATGAACACTCCACTCTGCTGATTCTTGGCGTGCTGCTCAC
CCTGAGGTATTTGGTGCCCTTGCTGCAGCAGCAGGTCAAGGACACAAGCCTGAAAGGCAGCTTCGGAGTG
ACAAGGAAAGAAATGGAAGTCTCTCCTTCTGCAGAGCAGCTTGTCCAGGTTTATGAACTGACGTTACATC
ATACACAGCACCAAGACCACAATGTTGTGACCGGAGCCCTGGAGCTGTTGCAGCAGCTCTTCAGAACGCC
TCCACCCGAGCTTCTGCAAACCCTGACCGCAGTCGGGGGCATTGGGCAGCTCACCGCTGCTAAGGAGGAG
TCTGGTGGCCGAAGCCGTAGTGGGAGTATTGTGGAACTTATAGCTGGAGGGGGTTCCTCATGCAGCCCTG
TCCTTTCAAGAAAACAAAAAGGCAAAGTGCTCTTAGGAGAAGAAGAAGCCTTGGAGGATGACTCTGAATC
GAGATCGGATGTCAGCAGCTCTGCCTTAACAGCCTCAGTGAAGGATGAGATCAGTGGAGAGCTGGCTGCT
TCTTCAGGGGTTTCCACTCCAGGGTCAGCAGGTCATGACATCATCACAGAACAGCCACGGTCACAGCACA
CACTGCAGGCGGACTCAGTGGATCTGGCCAGCTGTGACTTGACAAGCTCTGCCACTGATGGGGATGAGGA
GGATATCTTGAGCCACAGCTCCAGCCAGGTCAGCGCCGTCCCATCTGACCCTGCCATGGACCTGAATGAT
GGGACCCAGGCCTCGTCGCCCATCAGCGACAGCTCCCAGACCACCACCGAAGGGCCTGATTCAGCTGTTA
CCCCTTCAGACAGTTCTGAAATTGTGTTAGACGGTACCGACAACCAGTATTTGGGCCTGCAGATTGGACA
GCCCCAGGATGAAGATGAGGAAGCCACAGGTATTCTTCCTGATGAAGCCTCGGAGGCCTTCAGGAACTCT
TCCATGGCCCTTCAACAGGCACATTTATTGAAAAACATGAGTCACTGCAGGCAGCCTTCTGACAGCAGTG
TTGATAAATTTGTGTTGAGAGATGAAGCTACTGAACCGGGTGATCAAGAAAACAAGCCTTGCCGCATCAA
AGGTGACATTGGACAGTCCACTGATGATGACTCTGCACCTCTTGTCCATTGTGTCCGCCTTTTATCTGCT
TCGTTTTTGCTAACAGGGGGAAAAAATGTGCTGGTTCCGGACAGGGATGTGAGGGTCAGCGTGAAGGCCC
TGGCCCTCAGCTGTGTGGGAGCAGCTGTGGCCCTCCACCCGGAATCTTTCTTCAGCAAACTCTATAAAGT
TCCTCTTGACACCACGGAATACCCTGAGGAACAGTATGTCTCAGACATCTTGAACTACATCGATCATGGA
GACCCACAGGTTCGAGGAGCCACTGCCATTCTCTGTGGGACCCTCATCTGCTCCATCCTCAGCAGGTCCC
GCTTCCACGTGGGAGATTGGATGGGCACCATTAGAACCCTCACAGGAAATACATTTTCTTTGGCGGATTG
CATTCCTTTGCTGCGGAAAACACTGAAGGATGAGTCTTCTGTTACTTGCAAGTTAGCTTGTACAGCTGTG
AGGAACTGTGTCATGAGTCTCTGCAGCAGCAGCTACAGTGAGTTAGGACTGCAGCTGATCATCGATGTGC
TGACTCTGAGGAACAGTTCCTATTGGCTGGTGAGGACAGAGCTTCTGGAAACCCTTGCAGAGATTGACTT
CAGGCTGGTGAGCTTTTTGGAGGCAAAAGCAGAAAACTTACACAGAGGGGCTCATCATTATACAGGGCTT
TTAAAACTGCAAGAACGAGTGCTCAATAATGTTGTCATCCATTTGCTTGGAGATGAAGACCCCAGGGTGC
GACATGTTGCCGCAGCATCACTAATTAGGCTTGTCCCAAAGCTGTTTTATAAATGTGACCAAGGACAAGC
TGATCCAGTAGTGGCCGTGGCAAGAGATCAAAGCAGTGTTTACCTGAAACTTCTCATGCATGAGACGCAG
CCTCCATCTCATTTCTCCGTCAGCACAATAACCAGAATATATAGAGGCTATAACCTACTACCAAGCATAA
CAGACGTCACTATGGAAAATAACCTTTCAAGAGTTATTGCAGCAGTTTCTCATGAACTAATCACATCAAC
CACCAGAGCACTCACATTTGGATGCTGTGAAGCTTTGTGTCTTCTTTCCACTGCCTTCCCAGTTTGCATT
TGGAGTTTAGGTTGGCACTGTGGAGTGCCTCCACTGAGTGCCTCAGATGAGTCTAGGAAGAGCTGTACCG
TTGGGATGGCCACAATGATTCTGACCCTGCTCTCGTCAGCTTGGTTCCCATTGGATCTCTCAGCCCATCA
AGATGCTTTGATTTTGGCCGGAAACTTGCTTGCAGCCAGTGCTCCCAAATCTCTGAGAAGTTCATGGGCC
TCTGAAGAAGAAGCCAACCCAGCAGCCACCAAGCAAGAGGAGGTCTGGCCAGCCCTGGGGGACCGGGCCC
TGGTGCCCATGGTGGAGCAGCTCTTCTCTCACCTGCTGAAGGTGATTAACATTTGTGCCCACGTCCTGGA
TGACGTGGCTCCTGGACCCGCAATAAAGGCAGCCTTGCCTTCTCTAACAAACCCCCCTTCTCTAAGTCCC
ATCCGACGAAAGGGGAAGGAGAAAGAACCAGGAGAACAAGCATCTGTACCGTTGAGTCCCAAGAAAGGCA
GTGAGGCCAGTGCAGCTTCTAGACAATCTGATACCTCAGGTCCTGTTACAACAAGTAAATCCTCATCACT
GGGGAGTTTCTATCATCTTCCTTCATACCTCAAACTGCATGATGTCCTGAAAGCTACACACGCTAACTAC
AAGGTCACGCTGGATCTTCAGAACAGCACGGAAAAGTTTGGAGGGTTTCTTCGCTCAGCCTTGGATGTTC
TTTCTCAGATACTAGAGCTGGCCACACTGCAGGACATTGGGAAGTGTGTTGAAGAGATCCTAGGATACCT
GAAATCCTGCTTTAGTCGAGAACCAATGATGGCAACTGTTTGTGTTCAACAATTGTTGAAGACTCTCTTT
GGCACAAACTTGGCCTCCCAGTTTGATGGCTTATCTTCCAACCCCAGCAAGTCACAAGGCCGAGCACAGC
GCCTTGGCTCCTCCAGTGTGAGGCCAGGCTTGTACCACTACTGCTTCATGGCCCCGTACACCCACTTCAC
CCAGGCCCTCGCTGACGCCAGCCTGAGGAACATGGTGCAGGCGGAGCAGGAGAACGACACCTCGGGATGG
TTTGATGTCCTCCAGAAAGTGTCTACCCAGTTGAAGACAAACCTCACGAGTGTCACAAAGAACCGTGCAG
ATAAGAATGCTATTCATAATCACATTCGTTTGTTTGAACCTCTTGTTATAAAAGCTTTAAAACAGTACAC
GACTACAACATGTGTGCAGTTACAGAAGCAGGTTTTAGATTTGCTGGCGCAGCTGGTTCAGTTACGGGTT
AATTACTGTCTTCTGGATTCAGATCAGGTGTTTATTGGCTTTGTATTGAAACAGTTTGAATACATTGAAG
TGGGCCAGTTCAGGGAATCAGAGGCAATCATTCCAAACATCTTTTTCTTCTTGGTATTACTATCTTATGA
ACGCTATCATTCAAAACAGATCATTGGAATTCCTAAAATCATTCAGCTCTGTGATGGCATCATGGCCAGT
GGAAGGAAGGCTGTGACACATGCCATACCGGCTCTGCAGCCCATAGTCCACGACCTCTTTGTATTAAGAG
GAACAAATAAAGCTGATGCAGGAAAAGAGCTTGAAACCCAAAAAGAGGTGGTGGTGTCAATGTTACTGAG
ACTCATCCAGTACCATCAGGTGTTGGAGATGTTCATTCTTGTCCTGCAGCAGTGCCACAAGGAGAATGAA
GACAAGTGGAAGCGACTGTCTCGACAGATAGCTGACATCATCCTCCCAATGTTAGCCAAACAGCAGATGC
ACATTGACTCTCATGAAGCCCTTGGAGTGTTAAATACATTATTTGAGATTTTGGCCCCTTCCTCCCTCCG
TCCGGTAGACATGCTTTTACGGAGTATGTTCGTCACTCCAAACACAATGGCGTCCGTGAGCACTGTTCAA
CTGTGGATATCGGGAATTCTGGCCATTTTGAGGGTTCTGATTTCCCAGTCAACTGAAGATATTGTTCTTT
CTCGTATTCAGGAGCTCTCCTTCTCTCCGTATTTAATCTCCTGTACAGTAATTAATAGGTTAAGAGATGG
GGACAGTACTTCAACGCTAGAAGAACACAGTGAAGGGAAACAAATAAAGAATTTGCCAGAAGAAACATTT
TCAAGGTTTCTATTACAACTGGTTGGTATTCTTTTAGAAGACATTGTTACAAAACAGCTGAAGGTGGAAA
TGAGTGAGCAGCAACATACTTTCTATTGCCAGGAACTAGGCACACTGCTAATGTGTCTGATCCACATCTT
CAAGTCTGGAATGTTCCGGAGAATCACAGCAGCTGCCACTAGGCTGTTCCGCAGTGATGGCTGTGGCGGC
AGTTTCTACACCCTGGACAGCTTGAACTTGCGGGCTCGTTCCATGATCACCACCCACCCGGCCCTGGTGC
TGCTCTGGTGTCAGATACTGCTGCTTGTCAACCACACCGACTACCGCTGGTGGGCAGAAGTGCAGCAGAC
CCCGAAAAGACACAGTCTGTCCAGCACAAAGTTACTTAGTCCCCAGATGTCTGGAGAAGAGGAGGATTCT
GACTTGGCAGCCAAACTTGGAATGTGCAATAGAGAAATAGTACGAAGAGGGGCTCTCATTCTCTTCTGTG
ATTATGTCTGTCAGAACCTCCATGACTCCGAGCACTTAACGTGGCTCATTGTAAATCACATTCAAGATCT
GATCAGCCTTTCCCACGAGCCTCCAGTACAGGACTTCATCAGTGCCGTTCATCGGAACTCTGCTGCCAGC
GGCCTGTTCATCCAGGCAATTCAGTCTCGTTGTGAAAACCTTTCAACTCCAACCATGCTGAAGAAAACTC
TTCAGTGCTTGGAGGGGATCCATCTCAGCCAGTCGGGAGCTGTGCTCACGCTGTATGTGGACAGGCTTCT
GTGCACCCCTTTCCGTGTGCTGGCTCGCATGGTCGACATCCTTGCTTGTCGCCGGGTAGAAATGCTTCTG
GCTGCAAATTTACAGAGCAGCATGGCCCAGTTGCCAATGGAAGAACTCAACAGAATCCAGGAATACCTTC
AGAGCAGCGGGCTCGCTCAGAGACACCAAAGGCTCTATTCCCTGCTGGACAGGTTTCGTCTCTCCACCAT
GCAAGACTCACTTAGTCCCTCTCCTCCAGTCTCTTCCCACCCGCTGGACGGGGATGGGCACGTGTCACTG
GAAACAGTGAGTCCGGACAAAGACTGGTACGTTCATCTTGTCAAATCCCAGTGTTGGACCAGGTCAGATT
CTGCACTGCTGGAAGGTGCAGAGCTGGTGAATCGGATTCCTGCTGAAGATATGAATGCCTTCATGATGAA
CTCGGAGTTCAACCTAAGCCTGCTAGCTCCATGCTTAAGCCTAGGGATGAGTGAAATTTCTGGTGGCCAG
AAGAGTGCCCTTTTTGAAGCAGCCCGTGAGGTGACTCTGGCCCGTGTGAGCGGCACCGTGCAGCAGCTCC
CTGCTGTCCATCATGTCTTCCAGCCCGAGCTGCCTGCAGAACCGGCGGCCTACTGGAGCAAGTTGAATGA
TCTGTTTGGGGATGCTGCACTGTATCAGTCCCTGCCCACTCTGGCCCGGGCCCTGGCACAGTACCTGGTG
GTGGTCTCCAAACTGCCCAGTCATTTGCACCTTCCTCCTGAGAAAGAGAAGGACATTGTGAAATTCGTGG
TGGCAACCCTTGAGGCCCTGTCCTGGCATTTGATCCATGAGCAGATCCCGCTGAGTCTGGATCTCCAGGC
AGGGCTGGACTGCTGCTGCCTGGCCCTGCAGCTGCCTGGCCTCTGGAGCGTGGTCTCCTCCACAGAGTTT
GTGACCCACGCCTGCTCCCTCATCCACTGTGTGCACTTCATCCTGGAGGCCGTTGCAGTGCAGCCTGGAG
AGCAGCTTCTTAGTCCAGAAAGAAGGACAAATACCCCAAAAGCCATCAGCGAGGAGGAGGAGGAAGTAGA
TCCAAACACACAGAATCCTAAGTATATCACTGCAGCCTGTGAGATGGTGGCAGAAATGGTGGAGTCTCTG
CAGTCGGTGTTGGCCTTGGGTCATAAAAGGAATAGCGGCGTGCCGGCGTTTCTCACGCCATTGCTCAGGA
ACATCATCATCAGCCTGGCCCGCCTGCCCCTTGTCAACAGCTACACACGTGTGCCCCCACTGGTGTGGAA
GCTTGGATGGTCACCCAAACCGGGAGGGGATTTTGGCACAGCATTCCCTGAGATCCCCGTGGAGTTCCTC
CAGGAAAAGGAAGTCTTTAAGGAGTTCATCTACCGCATCAACACACTAGGCTGGACCAGTCGTACTCAGT
TTGAAGAAACTTGGGCCACCCTCCTTGGTGTCCTGGTGACGCAGCCCCTCGTGATGGAGCAGGAGGAGAG
CCCACCAGAAGAAGACACAGAGAGGACCCAGATCAACGTCCTGGCCGTGCAGGCCATCACCTCACTGGTG
CTCAGTGCAATGACTGTGCCTGTGGCCGGCAACCCAGCTGTAAGCTGCTTGGAGCAGCAGCCCCGGAACA
AGCCTCTGAAAGCTCTCGACACCAGGTTTGGGAGGAAGCTGAGCATTATCAGAGGGATTGTGGAGCAAGA
GATTCAAGCAATGGTTTCAAAGAGAGAGAATATTGCCACCCATCATTTATATCAGGCATGGGATCCTGTC
CCTTCTCTGTCTCCGGCTACTACAGGTGCCCTCATCAGCCACGAGAAGCTGCTGCTGCAGATCAACCCCG
AGCGGGAGCTGGGGAGCATGAGCTACAAACTCGGCCAGGTGTCCATACACTCCGTGTGGCTAGGGAACAG
CATCACACCCCTGAGGGAGGAGGAATGGGACGAGGAAGAGGAGGAGGAGGCCGACGCCCCTGCACCTTCG
TCACCACCCACGTCTCCAGTCAACTCCAGGAAACACCGGGCTGGAGTTGACATCCACTCCTGTTCGCAGT
TTTTGCTTGAGTTGTACAGCCGCTGGATCCTGCCGTCCAGCTCAGCCAGGAGGACCCCGGCCATCCTGAT
CAGTGAGGTGGTCAGATCCCTTCTAGTGGTCTCAGACTTGTTCACCGAGCGCAACCAGTTTGAGCTGATG
TATGTGACGCTGACAGAACTGCGAAGGGTGCACCCTTCAGAAGACGAGATCCTCGCTCAGTACCTGGTGC
CTGCCACCTGCAAGGCAGCTGCCGTCCTTGGGATGGACAAGGCCGTGGCGGAGCCTGTCAGCCGCCTGCT
GGAGAGCACGCTCAGGAGCAGCCACCTGCCCAGCAGGGTTGGAGCCCTGCACGGCATCCTCTATGTGCTG
GAGTGCGACCTGCTGGACGACACTGCCAAGCAGCTCATCCCGGTCATCAGCGACTATCTCCTCTCCAACC
TGAAAGGGATCGCCCACTGCGTGAACATTCACAGCCAGCAGCACGTACTGGTCATGTGTGCCACTGCGTT
TTACCTCATTGAGAACTATCCTCTGGACGTAGGGCCGGAATTTTCAGCATCAATAATACAGATGTGTGGG
GTGATGCTGTCTGGAAGTGAGGAGTCCACCCCCTCCATCATTTACCACTGTGCCCTCAGAGGCCTGGAGC
GCCTCCTGCTCTCTGAGCAGCTCTCCCGCCTGGATGCAGAATCGCTGGTCAAGCTGAGTGTGGACAGAGT
GAACGTGCACAGCCCGCACCGGGCCATGGCGGCTCTGGGCCTGATGCTCACCTGCATGTACACAGGAAAG
GAGAAAGTCAGTCCGGGTAGAACTTCAGACCCTAATCCTGCAGCCCCCGACAGCGAGTCAGTGATTGTTG
CTATGGAGCGGGTATCTGTTCTTTTTGATAGGATCAGGAAAGGCTTTCCTTGTGAAGCCAGAGTGGTGGC
CAGGATCCTGCCCCAGTTTCTAGACGACTTCTTCCCACCCCAGGACATCATGAACAAAGTCATCGGAGAG
TTTCTGTCCAACCAGCAGCCATACCCCCAGTTCATGGCCACCGTGGTGTATAAGGTGTTTCAGACTCTGC
ACAGCACCGGGCAGTCGTCCATGGTCCGGGACTGGGTCATGCTGTCCCTCTCCAACTTCACGCAGAGGGC
CCCGGTCGCCATGGCCACGTGGAGCCTCTCCTGCTTCTTTGTCAGCGCGTCCACCAGCCCGTGGGTCGCG
GCGATCCTCCCACATGTCATCAGCAGGATGGGCAAGCTGGAGCAGGTGGACGTGAACCTTTTCTGCCTGG
TCGCCACAGACTTCTACAGACACCAGATAGAGGAGGAGCTCGACCGCAGGGCCTTCCAGTCTGTGCTTGA
GGTGGTTGCAGCCCCAGGAAGCCCATATCACCGGCTGCTGACTTGTTTACGAAATGTCCACAAGGTCACC
ACCTGCGGTGGAAGCGGTGACTACAAAGACGATGACGACAAGTAAAACCTCTACTTCCAATCGCACCATC
ATCACCATCACCATCACCACCATGATTACAAGGATGACGACGATAAGTGAGGCGGCCGCCAACTTGATAT
CAAGCTTATCGATAATCAACCTCTGGATTACAAAATTTGTGAAAGATTGACTGGTATTCTTAACTATGTT
GCTCCTTTTACGCTATGTGGATACGCTGCTTTAATGCCTTTGTATCATGCTATTGCTTCCCGTATGGCTT
TCATTTTCTCCTCCTTGTATAAATCCTGGTTGCTGTCTCTTTATGAGGAGTTGTGGCCCGTTGTCAGGCA
ACGTGGCGTGGTGTGCACTGTGTTTGCTGACGCAACCCCCACTGGTTGGGGCATTGCCACCACCTGTCAG
CTCCTTTCCGGGACTTTCGCTTTCCCCCTCCCTATTGCCACGGCGGAACTCATCGCCGCCTGCCTTGCCC
GCTGCTGGACAGGGGCTCGGCTGTTGGGCACTGACAATTCCGTGGTGTTGTCGGGGAAATCATCGTCCTT
TCCTTGGCTGCTCGCCTGTGTTGCCACCTGGATTCTGCGCGGGACGTCCTTCTGCTACGTCCCTTCGGCC
CTCAATCCAGCGGACCTTCCTTCCCGCGGGCGCCCCCCTCCTCACGGCGAGCGAAGCTTGTCGAGAAGTA
CTAGAGGATCTCTAGAGCCTGCAGTCTCGACAAGCTTGTCGAGAAGTACTAGAGGATCATAATCAGCCAT
ACCACATTTGTAGAGGTTTTACTTGCTTTAAAAAACCTCCCACACCTCCCCCTGAACCTGAAACATAAAA
TGAATGCAATTGTTGTTGTTAACTTGTTTATTGCAGCTTATAATGGTTACAAATAAAGCAATAGCATCAC
AAATTTCACAAATAAAGCATTTTTTTCACTGCATTCTAGTTGTGGTTTGTCCAAACTCATCAATGTATCT
TATCATGTCTGGATCTGATCACTGCTTGAGCCTAGGAGATCCGAACCAGATAAGTGAAATCTAGTTCCAA
ACTATTTTGTCATTTTTAATTTTCGTATTAGCTTACGACGCTACACCCAGTTCCCATCTATTTTGTCACT
CTTCCCTAAATAATCCTTAAAAACTCCATTTCCACCCCTCCCAGTTCCCAACTATTTTGTCCGCCCACAG
CGGGGCATTTTTCTTCCTGTTATGTTTTTAATCAAACATCCTGCCAACTCCATGTGACAAACCGTCATCT
TCGGCTACTTTTTCTCTGTCACAGAATGAAAATTTTTCTGTCATCTCTTCGTTATTAATGTTTGTAATTG
ACTGAATATCAACGCTTATTTGCAGCCTGAATGGCGAATGGG
[124 nt withheld, positions 11663-11786]
C
[91 nt withheld, positions 11788-11878]
A
[49 nt withheld, positions 11880-11928]
CCTTTGACGTTGGAGTCCACGTTCTT
[37 nt withheld, positions 11955-11991]
ACCCTATCTCGGTCTATTCTTTTGATTTATAAGGGATTTTGCCGATTTCGGCCTATTGGTTAAAAAATGA
GCTGATTTAACAAAAATTTAACGCGAATTTTAACAAAATATTAACGCTTACAATTTAGGTGGCACTTTTC
GGGGAAATGTGCGCGGAACCCCTATTTGTTTATTTTTCTAAATACATTCAAATATGTATCCGCTCATGAG
ACAATAACCCTGATAAATGCTTCAATAATATTGAAAAAGGAAGAGTATGAGTATTCAACATTTCCGTGTC
GCCCTTATTCCCTTTTTTGCGGCATTTTGCCTTCCTGTTTTTGCTCACCCAGAAACGCTGGTGAAAGTAA
AAGATGCTGAAGATCAGTTGGGTGCACGAGTGGGTTACATCGAACTGGATCTCAACAGCGGTAAGATCCT
TGAGAGTTTTCGCCCCGAAGAACGTTTTCCAATGATGAGCACTTTTAAAGTTCTGCTATGTGGCGCGGTA
TTATCCCGTATTGACGCCGGGCAAGAGCAACTCGGTCGCCGCATACACTATTCTCAGAATGACTTGGTTG
AGTACTCACCAGTCACAGAAAAGCATCTTACGGATGGCATGACAGTAAGAGAATTATGCAGTGCTGCCAT
AACCATGAGTGATAACACTGCGGCCAACTTACTTCTGACAACGATCGGAGGACCGAAGGAGCTAACCGCT
TTTTTGCACAACATGGGGGATCATGTAACTCGCCTTGATCGTTGGGAACCGGAGCTGAATGAAGCCATAC
CAAACGACGAGCGTGACACCACGATGCCTGTAGCAATGGCAACAACGTTGCGCAAACTATTAACTGGCGA
ACTACTTACTCTAGCTTCCCGGCAACAATTAATAGACTGGATGGAGGCGGATAAAGTTGCAGGACCACTT
CTGCGCTCGGCCCTTCCGGCTGGCTGGTTTATTGCTGATAAATCTGGAGCCGGTGAGCGTGGGTCTCGCG
GTATCATTGCAGCACTGGGGCCAGATGGTAAGCCCTCCCGTATCGTAGTTATCTACACGACGGGGAGTCA
GGCAACTATGGATGAACGAAATAGACAGATCGCTGAGATAGGTGCCTCACTGATTAAGCATTGGTAACTG
TCAGACCAAGTTTACTCATATATACTTTAGATTGATTTAAAACTTCATTTTTAATTTAAAAGGATCTAGG
TGAAGATCCTTTTTGATAATCTCATGACCAAAATCCCTTAACGTGAGTTTTCGTTCCACTGAGCGTCAGA
CCCCGTAGAAAAGATCAAAGGATCTTCTTGAGATCCTTTTTTTCTGCGCGTAATCTGCTGCTTGCAAACA
AAAAAACCACCGCTACCAGCGGTGGTTTGTTTGCCGGATCAAGAGCTACCAACTCTTTTTCCGAAGGTAA
CTGGCTTCAGCAGAGCGCAGATACCAAATACTGTTCTTCTAGTGTAGCCGTAGTTAGGCCACCACTTCAA
GAACTCTGTAGCACCGCCTACATACCTCGCTCTGCTAATCCTGTTACCAGTGGCTGCTGCCAGTGGCGAT
AAGTCGTGTCTTACCGGGTTGGACTCAAGACGATAGTTACCGGATAAGGCGCAGCGGTCGGGCTGAACGG
GGGGTTCGTGCACACAGCCCAGCTTGGAGCGAACGACCTACACCGAACTGAGATACCTACAGCGTGAGCT
ATGAGAAAGCGCCACGCTTCCCGAAGGGAGAAAGGCGGACAGGTATCCGGTAAGCGGCAGGGTCGGAACA
GGAGAGCGCACGAGGGAGCTTCCAGGGGGAAACGCCTGGTATCTTTATAGTCCTGTCGGGTTTCGCCACC
TCTGACTTGAGCGTCGATTTTTGTGATGCTCGTCAGGGGGGCGGAGCCTATGGAAAAACGCCAGCAACGC
GGCCTTTTTACGGTTCCTGGCCTTTTGCTGGCCTTTTGCTCACATGTTCTTTCCTGCGTTATCCCCTGAT
TCTGTGGATAACCGTATTACCGCCTTTGAGTGAGCTGATACCGCTCGCCGCAGCCGAACGACCGAGCGCA
GCGAGTCAGTGAGCGAGGAAGCGGAAGAGCGCCTGATGCGGTATTTTCTCCTTACGCATCTGTGCGGTAT
TTCACACCGCATAGACCAGCCGCGTAACCTGGCAAAATCGGTTACGGTTGAGTAATAAATGGATGCCCTG
CGTAAGCGGGTGTGGGCGGACAATAAAGTCTTAAACTGAACAAAATAGATCTAAACTATGACAATAAAGT
CTTAAACTAGACAGAATAGTTGTAAACTGAAATCAGTCCAGTTATGCTGTGAAAAAGCATACTGGACTTT
TGTTATGGCTAAAGCAAACTCTTCATTTTCTGAAGTGCAAATTGCCCGTCGTATTAAAGAGGGGCGTGGC
CAAGGGCATGGTAAAGACTATATTCGCGGCGTTGTGACAATTTACCGAACAACTCCGCGGCCGGGAAGCC
GATCTCGGCTTGAACGAATTGTTAGGTGGCGGTACTTGGGTCGATATCAAAGTGCATCACTTCTTCCCGT
ATGCCCAACTTTGTATAGAGAGCCACTGCGGGATCGTCACCGTAATCTGCTTGCACGTAGATCACATAAG
CACCAAGCGCGTTGGCCTCATGCTTCAAGAGATTGATGAGCGCGGTGGCAATGCCCTGCCTCCGGTGCTC
GCCGGAGACTGCGAGATCATAGATATAGATCTCACTACGCGGCTGCTCAAACTTGGGCAGAACGTAAGCC
GCGAGAGCGCCAACAACCGCTTCTTGGTCGAAGGCAGCAAGCGCGATGAATGTCTTACTACGGAGCAAGT
TCCCGAGGTAATCGGAGTCCGGCTGATGTTGGGAGTAGGTGGCTACGTCTCCGAACTCACGACCGAAAAG
ATCAAGAGCAGCCCGCATGGATTTGACTTGGTCAGGGCCGAGCCTACATGTGCGAATGATGCCCATACTT
GAGCCACCTAACTTTGTTTTAGGGCGACTGCCCTGCTGCGTAACATCGTTGCTGCTGCGTAACATCGTTG
CTGCTCCATAACATCAAACATCGACCCACGGCGTAACGCGCTTGCTGCTTGGATGCCCGAGGCATAGACT
GTACAAAAAAACAGTCATAACAAGCCATGAAAACCGCCACTGCGCCGTTACCACCGCTGCGTTCGGTCAA
GGTTCTGGACCAGTTGCGTGAGCGCATACGCTACTTGCATTACAGTTTACGAACCGAACAGGCTTATGTC
AACTGGGTTCGTGCCTTCATCCGTTTCCACGGTGTGCGTCACCCGGCAACCTTGGGCAGCAGCGAAGTCG
AGGCATTTCTGTCCTGGCTGGCGAACGAGCGCAAGGTTTCGGTCTCCACGCATCGTCAGGCATTGGCGGC
CTTGCTGTTCTTCTACGGCAAGGTGCTGTGCACGGATCTGCCCTTGCTTCAGGAGATCGGTAGACCTCGG
CCGTCGCGGCGCTTGCCGGTGGTGCTGACCCCGGATGAAGTGGTTCGCATCCTCGGTTTTCTGGAAGGCG
AGCATCGTTTGTTCGCCCAGGACTCTAGCTATAGTTCTAGTGGTTGGCTACGTACCCGTAGTGGCTATGG
CAGGGCTTGCCGCCCCGACGTTGGCTGCGAGCCCTGGGCCTTCACCCGAACTTGGGGGTTGGGGTGGGGA
AAAGGAAGAAACGCGGGCGTATTGGTCCCAATGGGGTCTCGGTGGGGTATCGACAGAGTGCCAGCCCTGG
GACCGAACCCCGCGTTTATGAACAAACGACCCAACACCCGTGCGTTTTATTCTGTCTTTTTATTGCCGTC
ATAGCGCGGGTTCCTTCCGGTATTGTCTCCTTCCGTGTTTCAGTTAGCCTCCCCCATCTCCCGGTACCGC
ATGCGGATCTGTACGGGCCAGATATACGCGTT
