>Addgene plasmid #111727 | pBacMam2-DiEx-LIC-C-flag_huntingtin_full-length_Q54 | depositor partial sequence | sequence record 209878 | insert
ATGGCGACCCTGGAAAAGCTGATGAAGGCCTTCGAGTCCCTCAAGTCCTTCCAACAGCAGCAACAGCAAC
AACAGCAGCAACAGCAACAACAGCAGCAACAGCAACAACAGCAGCAACAGCAACAACAGCAGCAACAGCA
ACAACAGCAGCAACAGCAACAACAGCAGCAACAGCAACAACAGCAGCAACAGCAACAACAGCAGCAACAG
CAACCGCCACCGCCGCCGCCGCCGCCGCCGCCTCCTCAGCTTCCTCAGCCGCCGCCGCAGGCACAGCCGC
TGCTGCCTCAGCCGCAGCCGCCCCCGCCGCCGCCCCCGCCGCCACCCGGCCCGGCTGTGGCTGAGGAGCC
GCTGCACCGACCAAAGAAAGAACTTTCAGCTACCAAGAAAGACCGTGTGAATCATTGTCTGACAATATGT
GAAAACATAGTGGCACAGTCTGTCAGAAATTCTCCAGAATTTCAGAAACTTCTGGGCATCGCTATGGAAC
TTTTTCTGCTGTGCAGTGATGACGCAGAGTCAGATGTCAGGATGGTGGCTGACGAATGCCTCAACAAAGT
TATCAAAGCTTTGATGGATTCTAATCTTCCAAGGTTACAGCTCGAGCTCTATAAGGAAATTAAAAAGAAT
GGTGCCCCTCGGAGTTTGCGTGCTGCCCTGTGGAGGTTTGCTGAGCTGGCTCACCTGGTTCGGCCTCAGA
AATGCAGGCCTTACCTGGTGAACCTTCTGCCGTGCCTGACTCGAACAAGCAAGAGACCCGAAGAATCAGT
CCAGGAGACCTTGGCTGCAGCTGTTCCCAAAATTATGGCTTCTTTTGGCAATTTTGCAAATGACAATGAA
ATTAAGGTTTTGTTAAAGGCCTTCATAGCGAACCTGAAGTCAAGCTCCCCCACCATTCGGCGGACAGCGG
CTGGATCAGCAGTGAGCATCTGCCAGCACTCAAGAAGGACACAATATTTCTATAGTTGGCTACTAAATGT
GCTCTTAGGCTTACTCGTTCCTGTCGAGGATGAACACTCCACTCTGCTGATTCTTGGCGTGCTGCTCACC
CTGAGGTATTTGGTGCCCTTGCTGCAGCAGCAGGTCAAGGACACAAGCCTGAAAGGCAGCTTCGGAGTGA
CAAGGAAAGAAATGGAAGTCTCTCCTTCTGCAGAGCAGCTTGTCCAGGTTTATGAACTGACGTTACATCA
TACACAGCACCAAGACCACAATGTTGTGACCGGAGCCCTGGAGCTGTTGCAGCAGCTCTTCAGAACGCCT
CCACCCGAGCTTCTGCAAACCCTGACCGCAGTCGGGGGCATTGGGCAGCTCACCGCTGCTAAGGAGGAGT
CTGGTGGCCGAAGCCGTAGTGGGAGTATTGTGGAACTTATAGCTGGAGGGGGTTCCTCATGCAGCCCTGT
CCTTTCAAGAAAACAAAAAGGCAAAGTGCTCTTAGGAGAAGAAGAAGCCTTGGAGGATGACTCTGAATCG
AGATCGGATGTCAGCAGCTCTGCCTTAACAGCCTCAGTGAAGGATGAGATCAGTGGAGAGCTGGCTGCTT
CTTCAGGGGTTTCCACTCCAGGGTCAGCAGGTCATGACATCATCACAGAACAGCCACGGTCACAGCACAC
ACTGCAGGCGGACTCAGTGGATCTGGCCAGCTGTGACTTGACAAGCTCTGCCACTGATGGGGATGAGGAG
GATATCTTGAGCCACAGCTCCAGCCAGGTCAGCGCCGTCCCATCTGACCCTGCCATGGACCTGAATGATG
GGACCCAGGCCTCGTCGCCCATCAGCGACAGCTCCCAGACCACCACCGAAGGGCCTGATTCAGCTGTTAC
CCCTTCAGACAGTTCTGAAATTGTGTTAGACGGTACCGACAACCAGTATTTGGGCCTGCAGATTGGACAG
CCCCAGGATGAAGATGAGGAAGCCACAGGTATTCTTCCTGATGAAGCCTCGGAGGCCTTCAGGAACTCTT
CCATGGCCCTTCAACAGGCACATTTATTGAAAAACATGAGTCACTGCAGGCAGCCTTCTGACAGCAGTGT
TGATAAATTTGTGTTGAGAGATGAAGCTACTGAACCGGGTGATCAAGAAAACAAGCCTTGCCGCATCAAA
GGTGACATTGGACAGTCCACTGATGATGACTCTGCACCTCTTGTCCATTGTGTCCGCCTTTTATCTGCTT
CGTTTTTGCTAACAGGGGGAAAAAATGTGCTGGTTCCGGACAGGGATGTGAGGGTCAGCGTGAAGGCCCT
GGCCCTCAGCTGTGTGGGAGCAGCTGTGGCCCTCCACCCGGAATCTTTCTTCAGCAAACTCTATAAAGTT
CCTCTTGACACCACGGAATACCCTGAGGAACAGTATGTCTCAGACATCTTGAACTACATCGATCATGGAG
ACCCACAGGTTCGAGGAGCCACTGCCATTCTCTGTGGGACCCTCATCTGCTCCATCCTCAGCAGGTCCCG
CTTCCACGTGGGAGATTGGATGGGCACCATTAGAACCCTCACAGGAAATACATTTTCTTTGGCGGATTGC
ATTCCTTTGCTGCGGAAAACACTGAAGGATGAGTCTTCTGTTACTTGCAAGTTAGCTTGTACAGCTGTGA
GGAACTGTGTCATGAGTCTCTGCAGCAGCAGCTACAGTGAGTTAGGACTGCAGCTGATCATCGATGTGCT
GACTCTGAGGAACAGTTCCTATTGGCTGGTGAGGACAGAGCTTCTGGAAACCCTTGCAGAGATTGACTTC
AGGCTGGTGAGCTTTTTGGAGGCAAAAGCAGAAAACTTACACAGAGGGGCTCATCATTATACAGGGCTTT
TAAAACTGCAAGAACGAGTGCTCAATAATGTTGTCATCCATTTGCTTGGAGATGAAGACCCCAGGGTGCG
ACATGTTGCCGCAGCATCACTAATTAGGCTTGTCCCAAAGCTGTTTTATAAATGTGACCAAGGACAAGCT
GATCCAGTAGTGGCCGTGGCAAGAGATCAAAGCAGTGTTTACCTGAAACTTCTCATGCATGAGACGCAGC
CTCCATCTCATTTCTCCGTCAGCACAATAACCAGAATATATAGAGGCTATAACCTACTACCAAGCATAAC
AGACGTCACTATGGAAAATAACCTTTCAAGAGTTATTGCAGCAGTTTCTCATGAACTAATCACATCAACC
ACCAGAGCACTCACATTTGGATGCTGTGAAGCTTTGTGTCTTCTTTCCACTGCCTTCCCAGTTTGCATTT
GGAGTTTAGGTTGGCACTGTGGAGTGCCTCCACTGAGTGCCTCAGATGAGTCTAGGAAGAGCTGTACCGT
TGGGATGGCCACAATGATTCTGACCCTGCTCTCGTCAGCTTGGTTCCCATTGGATCTCTCAGCCCATCAA
GATGCTTTGATTTTGGCCGGAAACTTGCTTGCAGCCAGTGCTCCCAAATCTCTGAGAAGTTCATGGGCCT
CTGAAGAAGAAGCCAACCCAGCAGCCACCAAGCAAGAGGAGGTCTGGCCAGCCCTGGGGGACCGGGCCCT
GGTGCCCATGGTGGAGCAGCTCTTCTCTCACCTGCTGAAGGTGATTAACATTTGTGCCCACGTCCTGGAT
GACGTGGCTCCTGGACCCGCAATAAAGGCAGCCTTGCCTTCTCTAACAAACCCCCCTTCTCTAAGTCCCA
TCCGACGAAAGGGGAAGGAGAAAGAACCAGGAGAACAAGCATCTGTACCGTTGAGTCCCAAGAAAGGCAG
TGAGGCCAGTGCAGCTTCTAGACAATCTGATACCTCAGGTCCTGTTACAACAAGTAAATCCTCATCACTG
GGGAGTTTCTATCATCTTCCTTCATACCTCAAACTGCATGATGTCCTGAAAGCTACACACGCTAACTACA
AGGTCACGCTGGATCTTCAGAACAGCACGGAAAAGTTTGGAGGGTTTCTTCGCTCAGCCTTGGATGTTCT
TTCTCAGATACTAGAGCTGGCCACACTGCAGGACATTGGGAAGTGTGTTGAAGAGATCCTAGGATACCTG
AAATCCTGCTTTAGTCGAGAACCAATGATGGCAACTGTTTGTGTTCAACAATTGTTGAAGACTCTCTTTG
GCACAAACTTGGCCTCCCAGTTTGATGGCTTATCTTCCAACCCCAGCAAGTCACAAGGCCGAGCACAGCG
CCTTGGCTCCTCCAGTGTGAGGCCAGGCTTGTACCACTACTGCTTCATGGCCCCGTACACCCACTTCACC
CAGGCCCTCGCTGACGCCAGCCTGAGGAACATGGTGCAGGCGGAGCAGGAGAACGACACCTCGGGATGGT
TTGATGTCCTCCAGAAAGTGTCTACCCAGTTGAAGACAAACCTCACGAGTGTCACAAAGAACCGTGCAGA
TAAGAATGCTATTCATAATCACATTCGTTTGTTTGAACCTCTTGTTATAAAAGCTTTAAAACAGTACACG
ACTACAACATGTGTGCAGTTACAGAAGCAGGTTTTAGATTTGCTGGCGCAGCTGGTTCAGTTACGGGTTA
ATTACTGTCTTCTGGATTCAGATCAGGTGTTTATTGGCTTTGTATTGAAACAGTTTGAATACATTGAAGT
GGGCCAGTTCAGGGAATCAGAGGCAATCATTCCAAACATCTTTTTCTTCTTGGTATTACTATCTTATGAA
CGCTATCATTCAAAACAGATCATTGGAATTCCTAAAATCATTCAGCTCTGTGATGGCATCATGGCCAGTG
GAAGGAAGGCTGTGACACATGCCATACCGGCTCTGCAGCCCATAGTCCACGACCTCTTTGTATTAAGAGG
AACAAATAAAGCTGATGCAGGAAAAGAGCTTGAAACCCAAAAAGAGGTGGTGGTGTCAATGTTACTGAGA
CTCATCCAGTACCATCAGGTGTTGGAGATGTTCATTCTTGTCCTGCAGCAGTGCCACAAGGAGAATGAAG
ACAAGTGGAAGCGACTGTCTCGACAGATAGCTGACATCATCCTCCCAATGTTAGCCAAACAGCAGATGCA
CATTGACTCTCATGAAGCCCTTGGAGTGTTAAATACATTATTTGAGATTTTGGCCCCTTCCTCCCTCCGT
CCGGTAGACATGCTTTTACGGAGTATGTTCGTCACTCCAAACACAATGGCGTCCGTGAGCACTGTTCAAC
TGTGGATATCGGGAATTCTGGCCATTTTGAGGGTTCTGATTTCCCAGTCAACTGAAGATATTGTTCTTTC
TCGTATTCAGGAGCTCTCCTTCTCTCCGTATTTAATCTCCTGTACAGTAATTAATAGGTTAAGAGATGGG
GACAGTACTTCAACGCTAGAAGAACACAGTGAAGGGAAACAAATAAAGAATTTGCCAGAAGAAACATTTT
CAAGGTTTCTATTACAACTGGTTGGTATTCTTTTAGAAGACATTGTTACAAAACAGCTGAAGGTGGAAAT
GAGTGAGCAGCAACATACTTTCTATTGCCAGGAACTAGGCACACTGCTAATGTGTCTGATCCACATCTTC
AAGTCTGGAATGTTCCGGAGAATCACAGCAGCTGCCACTAGGCTGTTCCGCAGTGATGGCTGTGGCGGCA
GTTTCTACACCCTGGACAGCTTGAACTTGCGGGCTCGTTCCATGATCACCACCCACCCGGCCCTGGTGCT
GCTCTGGTGTCAGATACTGCTGCTTGTCAACCACACCGACTACCGCTGGTGGGCAGAAGTGCAGCAGACC
CCGAAAAGACACAGTCTGTCCAGCACAAAGTTACTTAGTCCCCAGATGTCTGGAGAAGAGGAGGATTCTG
ACTTGGCAGCCAAACTTGGAATGTGCAATAGAGAAATAGTACGAAGAGGGGCTCTCATTCTCTTCTGTGA
TTATGTCTGTCAGAACCTCCATGACTCCGAGCACTTAACGTGGCTCATTGTAAATCACATTCAAGATCTG
ATCAGCCTTTCCCACGAGCCTCCAGTACAGGACTTCATCAGTGCCGTTCATCGGAACTCTGCTGCCAGCG
GCCTGTTCATCCAGGCAATTCAGTCTCGTTGTGAAAACCTTTCAACTCCAACCATGCTGAAGAAAACTCT
TCAGTGCTTGGAGGGGATCCATCTCAGCCAGTCGGGAGCTGTGCTCACGCTGTATGTGGACAGGCTTCTG
TGCACCCCTTTCCGTGTGCTGGCTCGCATGGTCGACATCCTTGCTTGTCGCCGGGTAGAAATGCTTCTGG
CTGCAAATTTACAGAGCAGCATGGCCCAGTTGCCAATGGAAGAACTCAACAGAATCCAGGAATACCTTCA
GAGCAGCGGGCTCGCTCAGAGACACCAAAGGCTCTATTCCCTGCTGGACAGGTTTCGTCTCTCCACCATG
CAAGACTCACTTAGTCCCTCTCCTCCAGTCTCTTCCCACCCGCTGGACGGGGATGGGCACGTGTCACTGG
AAACAGTGAGTCCGGACAAAGACTGGTACGTTCATCTTGTCAAATCCCAGTGTTGGACCAGGTCAGATTC
TGCACTGCTGGAAGGTGCAGAGCTGGTGAATCGGATTCCTGCTGAAGATATGAATGCCTTCATGATGAAC
TCGGAGTTCAACCTAAGCCTGCTAGCTCCATGCTTAAGCCTAGGGATGAGTGAAATTTCTGGTGGCCAGA
AGAGTGCCCTTTTTGAAGCAGCCCGTGAGGTGACTCTGGCCCGTGTGAGCGGCACCGTGCAGCAGCTCCC
TGCTGTCCATCATGTCTTCCAGCCCGAGCTGCCTGCAGAACCGGCGGCCTACTGGAGCAAGTTGAATGAT
CTGTTTGGGGATGCTGCACTGTATCAGTCCCTGCCCACTCTGGCCCGGGCCCTGGCACAGTACCTGGTGG
TGGTCTCCAAACTGCCCAGTCATTTGCACCTTCCTCCTGAGAAAGAGAAGGACATTGTGAAATTCGTGGT
GGCAACCCTTGAGGCCCTGTCCTGGCATTTGATCCATGAGCAGATCCCGCTGAGTCTGGATCTCCAGGCA
GGGCTGGACTGCTGCTGCCTGGCCCTGCAGCTGCCTGGCCTCTGGAGCGTGGTCTCCTCCACAGAGTTTG
TGACCCACGCCTGCTCCCTCATCCACTGTGTGCACTTCATCCTGGAGGCCGTTGCAGTGCAGCCTGGAGA
GCAGCTTCTTAGTCCAGAAAGAAGGACAAATACCCCAAAAGCCATCAGCGAGGAGGAGGAGGAAGTAGAT
CCAAACACACAGAATCCTAAGTATATCACTGCAGCCTGTGAGATGGTGGCAGAAATGGTGGAGTCTCTGC
AGTCGGTGTTGGCCTTGGGTCATAAAAGGAATAGCGGCGTGCCGGCGTTTCTCACGCCATTGCTCAGGAA
CATCATCATCAGCCTGGCCCGCCTGCCCCTTGTCAACAGCTACACACGTGTGCCCCCACTGGTGTGGAAG
CTTGGATGGTCACCCAAACCGGGAGGGGATTTTGGCACAGCATTCCCTGAGATCCCCGTGGAGTTCCTCC
AGGAAAAGGAAGTCTTTAAGGAGTTCATCTACCGCATCAACACACTAGGCTGGACCAGTCGTACTCAGTT
TGAAGAAACTTGGGCCACCCTCCTTGGTGTCCTGGTGACGCAGCCCCTCGTGATGGAGCAGGAGGAGAGC
CCACCAGAAGAAGACACAGAGAGGACCCAGATCAACGTCCTGGCCGTGCAGGCCATCACCTCACTGGTGC
TCAGTGCAATGACTGTGCCTGTGGCCGGCAACCCAGCTGTAAGCTGCTTGGAGCAGCAGCCCCGGAACAA
GCCTCTGAAAGCTCTCGACACCAGGTTTGGGAGGAAGCTGAGCATTATCAGAGGGATTGTGGAGCAAGAG
ATTCAAGCAATGGTTTCAAAGAGAGAGAATATTGCCACCCATCATTTATATCAGGCATGGGATCCTGTCC
CTTCTCTGTCTCCGGCTACTACAGGTGCCCTCATCAGCCACGAGAAGCTGCTGCTGCAGATCAACCCCGA
GCGGGAGCTGGGGAGCATGAGCTACAAACTCGGCCAGGTGTCCATACACTCCGTGTGGCTAGGGAACAGC
ATCACACCCCTGAGGGAGGAGGAATGGGACGAGGAAGAGGAGGAGGAGGCCGACGCCCCTGCACCTTCGT
CACCACCCACGTCTCCAGTCAACTCCAGGAAACACCGGGCTGGAGTTGACATCCACTCCTGTTCGCAGTT
TTTGCTTGAGTTGTACAGCCGCTGGATCCTGCCGTCCAGCTCAGCCAGGAGGACCCCGGCCATCCTGATC
AGTGAGGTGGTCAGATCCCTTCTAGTGGTCTCAGACTTGTTCACCGAGCGCAACCAGTTTGAGCTGATGT
ATGTGACGCTGACAGAACTGCGAAGGGTGCACCCTTCAGAAGACGAGATCCTCGCTCAGTACCTGGTGCC
TGCCACCTGCAAGGCAGCTGCCGTCCTTGGGATGGACAAGGCCGTGGCGGAGCCTGTCAGCCGCCTGCTG
GAGAGCACGCTCAGGAGCAGCCACCTGCCCAGCAGGGTTGGAGCCCTGCACGGCATCCTCTATGTGCTGG
AGTGCGACCTGCTGGACGACACTGCCAAGCAGCTCATCCCGGTCATCAGCGACTATCTCCTCTCCAACCT
GAAAGGGATCGCCCACTGCGTGAACATTCACAGCCAGCAGCACGTACTGGTCATGTGTGCCACTGCGTTT
TACCTCATTGAGAACTATCCTCTGGACGTAGGGCCGGAATTTTCAGCATCAATAATACAGATGTGTGGGG
TGATGCTGTCTGGAAGTGAGGAGTCCACCCCCTCCATCATTTACCACTGTGCCCTCAGAGGCCTGGAGCG
CCTCCTGCTCTCTGAGCAGCTCTCCCGCCTGGATGCAGAATCGCTGGTCAAGCTGAGTGTGGACAGAGTG
AACGTGCACAGCCCGCACCGGGCCATGGCGGCTCTGGGCCTGATGCTCACCTGCATGTACACAGGAAAGG
AGAAAGTCAGTCCGGGTAGAACTTCAGACCCTAATCCTGCAGCCCCCGACAGCGAGTCAGTGATTGTTGC
TATGGAGCGGGTATCTGTTCTTTTTGATAGGATCAGGAAAGGCTTTCCTTGTGAAGCCAGAGTGGTGGCC
AGGATCCTGCCCCAGTTTCTAGACGACTTCTTCCCACCCCAGGACATCATGAACAAAGTCATCGGAGAGT
TTCTGTCCAACCAGCAGCCATACCCCCAGTTCATGGCCACCGTGGTGTATAAGGTGTTTCAGACTCTGCA
CAGCACCGGGCAGTCGTCCATGGTCCGGGACTGGGTCATGCTGTCCCTCTCCAACTTCACGCAGAGGGCC
CCGGTCGCCATGGCCACGTGGAGCCTCTCCTGCTTCTTTGTCAGCGCGTCCACCAGCCCGTGGGTCGCGG
CGATCCTCCCACATGTCATCAGCAGGATGGGCAAGCTGGAGCAGGTGGACGTGAACCTTTTCTGCCTGGT
CGCCACAGACTTCTACAGACACCAGATAGAGGAGGAGCTCGACCGCAGGGCCTTCCAGTCTGTGCTTGAG
GTGGTTGCAGCCCCAGGAAGCCCATATCACCGGCTGCTGACTTGTTTACGAAATGTCCACAAGGTCACCA
CCTGC
